Addgene plasmid #67575: pGEX-4T-1-Shp2 SH2s
Purpose: Expresses GST-tagged Shp2 SH2 domains in bacteria
Depositing lab: Graeme Carnegie. Depositing organization: University of Illinois at Chicago. Publication: Protein Kinase A (PKA) Phosphorylation of Shp2 Protein Inhibits Its Phosphatase Activity and Modulates Ligand Specificity. Burmeister BT, Wang L, Gold MG, Skidgel RA, O'Bryan JP, Carnegie GK. J Biol Chem. 2015 May 8;290(19):12058-67. doi: 10.1074/jbc.M115.642983. Epub 2015 Mar 23. PubMed 25802336.
Backbone
  Vector backbone: pGEX-4T-1
  Vector type: Bacterial Expression
Growth in bacteria
  Bacterial resistance: Ampicillin, 100 μg/mL
  Growth temperature: 37°C
  Growth strain: DH5alpha
  Copy number: High Copy
Gene/Insert
  Gene/Insert name: Src homology 2 domain-containing phosphatase 2 SH2s (alt name: Shp2)
  Species: M. musculus (mouse)
  Mutation: Deleted amino acids 219-597
  Tag / fusion protein: GST (N terminal on insert)
Terms and licenses: Academic/Nonprofit Terms; Industry Terms: Not Available to Industry
How to cite: pGEX-4T-1-Shp2 SH2s was a gift from Graeme Carnegie (Addgene plasmid # 67575 ; http://n2t.net/addgene:67575 ; RRID:Addgene_67575)
