[The description below was written by a language model from this plasmid's Addgene catalogue record.]
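Description:
pGEX-4T-1-Shp2 SH2s is a bacterial expression plasmid built on the pGEX-4T-1 backbone, designed to produce the SH2 domains of mouse Shp2 (Src homology 2 domain-containing phosphatase 2) as a glutathione S-transferase fusion protein in E. coli. It is maintained as a high-copy plasmid under ampicillin selection. No feature table accompanies the record, so the promoter, origin and other backbone elements are not itemised. Vectors of the pGEX-4T series generally drive expression from an IPTG-inducible tac promoter with a plasmid-borne lacI repressor, and place a thrombin cleavage site between GST and the cloning site, but these details should be confirmed against the sequence.

The insert is a truncated form of mouse Shp2 in which amino acids 219–597 have been deleted. This leaves the N-terminal portion of the protein containing the SH2 domains and removes the rest, which by general knowledge of Shp2 includes the phosphatase catalytic domain and C-terminal tail. GST is fused to the N terminus of this fragment, allowing the recombinant protein to be captured and purified on glutathione resin.

A construct of this kind is typically used to make purified SH2-domain protein for in vitro work, such as GST pull-downs to test binding to phosphotyrosine-containing ligands, or as a substrate in phosphorylation assays. The associated study concerns protein kinase A phosphorylation of Shp2 and its effects on phosphatase activity and ligand specificity, which fits these uses, although the record does not describe the specific experiments performed with this plasmid.
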