>Addgene plasmid #67575 | pGEX-4T-1-Shp2 SH2s | addgene partial sequence | sequence record 123799 | pGEX5 5'-GGGCTGGCAAGCCACGTTTGGTG-3'
GGATCCCCGGAATTCCGGATGACATCGCGGAGATGGTTTCACCCCAACATCACTGGTGTGGAGGCAGAGA
ATCTCCTGCTGACCAGAGGAGTCGATGGCAGTTTTTTAGCAAGGCCCAGTAAGAGTAACCCTGGAGACTT
CACTCTGTCTGTTAGAAGAAATGGAGCTGTTACCCACATCAAGATTCAGAACACTGGGGACTACTATGAC
CTCTATGGTGGGGAGAAGTTTGCCACTTTGGCTGAACTGGTTCAGTATTACATGGAACACCATGGGCAGC
TGAAAGAGAAGAATGGAGATGTTATCGAGCTCAAGTACCCGCTGAACTGTGCAGACCCTACCTCTGAAAG
GTGGTTCCATGGTCACTTGTCTGGAAAAGAAGCAGAGAAGCTGCTGACGGAGAAGGGCAAGCATGGCAGC
TTCCTCGTTCGAGAGAGCCAGAGCCACCCCGGAGACTTCGTTCTCTCCGTGCGCACTGGTGACGACAAAG
GGGAGAGCAACGACGGCAAGTCCAAAGTGACCCACGTCATGATCCGCTGTCAGGAGCTGAAATACGACGT
TGGTGGGGGAGAGCGCTTTGACTCTCTGACAGACCTGGTGGAGCATTACAAGAAGAACCCCATGGTGGAG
ACGCTGGGCACAGTCCTGCAGCTCAAGCAGCCCCTCAACACCGGGTCGACTCGAGCGGCCGCATCGTGAC
TGACTGACGATCTGCCTCGCGCGTTTCGGTGATGACGGTGAAAACCTCTGACACATGCAGCTCCCGGAGA
CGGTCACAGCTTGTCTGTA
