>Addgene plasmid #67575 | pGEX-4T-1-Shp2 SH2s | addgene partial sequence | sequence record 123919 | pGEX3 5'-CCGGGAGCTGCATGTGTCAGAGG-3'
GCAGATCGTCAGTCAGTCACGATGCGGCCGCTCGAGTCGACCCGGTGTTGAGGGGCTGCTTGAGCTGCAG
GACTGTGCCCAGCGTCTCCACCATGGGGTTCTTCTTGTAATGCTCCACCAGGTCTGTCAGAGAGTCAAAG
CGCTCTCCCCCACCAACGTCGTATTTCAGCTCCTGACAGCGGATCATGACGTGGGTCACTTTGGACTTGC
CGTCGTTGCTCTCCCCTTTGTCGTCACCAGTGCGCACGGAGAGAACGAAGTCTCCGGGGTGGCTCTGGCT
CTCTCGAACGAGGAAGCTGCCATGCTTGCCCTTCTCCGTCAGCAGCTTCTCTGCTTCTTTTCCAGACAAG
TGACCATGGAACCACCTTTCAGAGGTAGGGTCTGCACAGTTCAGCGGGTACTTGAGCTCGATAACATCTC
CATTCTTCTCTTTCAGCTGCCCATGGTGTTCCATGTAATACTGAACCAGTTCAGCCAAAGTGGCAAACTT
CTCCCCACCATAGAGGTCATAGTAGTCCCCAGTGTTCTGAATCTTGATGTGGGTAACAGCTCCATTTCTT
CTAACAGACAGAGTGAAGTCTCCAGGGTTACTCTTACTGGGCCTTGCTAAAAAACTGCCATCGACTCCTC
TGGTCAGCAGGAGATTCTCTGCCTCCACACCAGTGATGTTGGGGTGAAACCATCTCCGCGATGTCATCCG
GAATTCCGGGGATCCACGCGGAACCAGATCCGATTTTGGAGGATGGTCGCCACCACCAAACGTGGCTTGC
CAGCCCTGCAAAGGCCATGCTATATACTTGCTGGATTTCAAGTACTTATCAATT
